>Addgene plasmid #12827 | DCT.VV.Orf139 | addgene partial sequence | sequence record 19216 | T7 5'-TAATACGACTCACTATAGGG-3'
AGTACCCTTCACCGAATTCCAGCTGACCACCATGACGTCCTCTGCAATGGATAATAATGAACCTAAAGTA
CTAGAAATGGTATATGATGCTACAATTTTACCCGAAGGTAGTAGCATGGATCCAAATATCATGGATTGTA
TAAACAGACACATCAATATGTGTATACAACGCACCTATAGTTCTAGTATAATTGCCATTTTGGATAGATT
CCTAATGATGAACAAGGATGAACTAAATAATACACAGTGTCATATAATTAAAGAATTTATGACATACGAA
CAAATGGCGATTGACCATTATGGAGGATATGTGAACGCTATTCTATATCAAATTCGTAAAAGACCTAATC
AACATCACACCATTGATCTGTTTAAAAGAATAAAAAGAACCCGGTATGACACTTTTAAAGTGGATCCCGT
AGAATTCGTAAAAAAAGTTATCGGATTTGTATCTATCTTGAACAAATATAAACCGGTTTATAGTTACGTC
CTGTACGAGAACGTCCTGTACGATGAGTTCAAATGTTTCATTAACTACGTGGAAACTAAGTATTTCTAAG
CAATTCCCGGGGATCCGAATAAAGGGTCAAGACAATTCTGCAGATATCCAGCACAGTGGCGGCCGCTCGA
GTCTAGAGGGCCCGCGGTTCGAAAGTAAGCCTATCCCTAACCCTCTCCTCGGTCTCGATTCTACGCGTAC
CGGTCATCATCACCATCACCATTGAGTTTAAACCCGCTGATCAGCCTCGACTGTGCCTT
