[The description below was written by a language model from this plasmid's Addgene catalogue record.]
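Description:
DCT.VV.Orf139 is a mammalian expression plasmid built on the commercial pcDNA 3.1D V5-His-TOPO backbone (about 5.5 kb without insert) and carries a 528 bp open reading frame from vaccinia virus. The insert is designated VV.Orf139 within its library, with the alternative names alpha-amanitin sensitivity determinant and VV_WR_029. It is flanked by BamHI sites at both ends, both retained. The plasmid is maintained at high copy in E. coli under ampicillin selection, and it carries a neomycin resistance marker that allows G418 selection in mammalian cells. No feature table accompanies the record, so promoter and tag details are not listed explicitly. Vectors of this backbone family generally drive the insert from the CMV immediate-early promoter, include an upstream T7 promoter (consistent with the T7 sequencing primer noted), and offer C-terminal V5 and polyhistidine tags. Whether the viral ORF is in frame with those tags here is not stated.

The construct is one member of a library of individually cloned vaccinia virus ORFs, assembled for screening work associated with identifying poxvirus CD8+ T cell determinants relevant to smallpox vaccine design and characterization. In such an approach, expressing single viral genes in transfected mammalian cells lets antigen-specific T cell responses be mapped to particular viral proteins. The record stresses that the plasmid was made for screening and may differ from the canonical gene sequence. The ORF numbering is specific to this library, with the corresponding names in the Copenhagen and WR strains listed in the library's supplementary data. Users should therefore check the available sequencing data before relying on the exact coding sequence.
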