Addgene plasmid #12827: DCT.VV.Orf139
Purpose: This plasmid was designed for screening purposes and may contain discrepancies relative to the current canonical GenBank version of the gene.
Depositing lab: Jack Bennink & Jon Yewdell. Depositing organization: National Institute of Allergy and Infectious Diseases (NIAID). Publication: Identification of poxvirus CD8+ T cell determinants to enable rational design and characterization of smallpox vaccines. Tscharke DC, Karupiah G, Zhou J, Palmore T, Irvine KR, Haeryfar SM, Williams S, Sidney J, Sette A, Bennink JR, Yewdell JW. J Exp Med. 2005 January 3; 201(1): 95–104. 10.1084/jem.20041912 PubMed 15623576.
Backbone
  Vector backbone: pcDNA 3.1D V5-His-TOPO
  Backbone manufacturer: Invitrogen
  Backbone size w/o insert (bp): 5514
  Vector type: Mammalian Expression
  Selectable markers: Neomycin (select with G418)
Growth in bacteria
  Bacterial resistance: Ampicillin, 100 μg/mL
  Growth temperature: 37°C
  Growth strain: DH5alpha
  Copy number: High Copy
Gene/Insert
  Gene/Insert name: VV.Orf139 (alt names: alpha-amanitin sensitivity determinant; VV_WR_029)
  Species: Vaccinia Virus
  Insert size (bp): 528
  Cloning method: Restriction Enzyme; 5′ cloning site BamHI (not destroyed); 3′ cloning site BamHI (not destroyed)
  Sequencing primers: 5′ Universal T7
Terms and licenses: Academic/Nonprofit Terms; Industry Terms: Not Available to Industry
Depositor comments: Please see the Vaccinia kit page ( https://www.addgene.org/vvorf/ ) for more information. The kit page contains the supplemental VVOrfData spreadsheet, which includes important information about this plasmid. The plasmid and insert names provided here relate only to this library. The name of the ORF (if present) in VACV strain Copenhagen and the name of the ORF (if annotated) in VACV strain WR sequence can be found in VVOrfData spreadsheet. Please note that the amino acid sequence given for each ORF in the spreadsheet may contain some errors. Additionally, changes from the expected sequence may be present in these plasmids. Please see Addgene's quality control sequence and sequencing notes in the VVOrfData spreadsheet before ordering this plasmid.
How to cite: DCT.VV.Orf139 was a gift from Jack Bennink & Jon Yewdell (Addgene plasmid # 12827 ; http://n2t.net/addgene:12827 ; RRID:Addgene_12827)
